Addgene plasmid #74861: pGWB519
Purpose: (Empty Backbone) Gateway cloning compatible binary vector for C-terminal fusion with 10xMyc (no promoter).
Depositing lab: Tsuyoshi Nakagawa. Depositing organization: Shimane University. Publication: Improved Gateway binary vectors: high-performance vectors for creation of fusion constructs in transgenic analysis of plants. Nakagawa T, Suzuki T, Murata S, Nakamura S, Hino T, Maeo K, Tabata R, Kawai T, Tanaka K, Niwa Y, Watanabe Y, Nakamura K, Kimura T, Ishiguro S. Biosci Biotechnol Biochem. 2007 Aug;71(8):2095-100. Epub 2007 Aug 7. 10.1271/bbb.70216 PubMed 17690442.
Backbone
  Vector backbone: pPZP221
  Backbone manufacturer: Hajdukiewicz P., Svab Z. and Maliga P.
  Backbone size (bp): 8500
  Modifications to backbone: gentamycin-resistant marker was removed and hygromycin-resistant marker (NOS promoter:HPT:NOS terminator) was inserted
  Vector type: Plant Expression
  Selectable markers: Hygromycin
Growth in bacteria
  Bacterial resistance: Chloramphenicol and Spectinomycin, 25 & 50 μg/mL
  Growth temperature: 37°C
  Growth strain: ccdB Survival
  Copy number: High Copy
Gene/Insert
  Cloning method: Gateway Cloning
Terms and licenses: Academic/Nonprofit Terms; Industry Terms: Not Available to Industry
How to cite: pGWB519 was a gift from Tsuyoshi Nakagawa (Addgene plasmid # 74861 ; http://n2t.net/addgene:74861 ; RRID:Addgene_74861)
