[The description below was written by a language model from this plasmid's Addgene catalogue record and pLannotate feature annotations shown in this document.]
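Description:
pGWB519 is an empty Gateway destination vector from the improved pGWB binary vector series, built on the pPZP221 backbone for Agrobacterium-mediated plant transformation. The backbone carries a ColE1/pBR322-type origin with the bom mobilisation region for propagation in E. coli. It also has the pVS1 origin with its RepA replication and StaA stability genes, which support maintenance in Agrobacterium. Bacterial selection relies on the aadA spectinomycin/streptomycin resistance gene. The Gateway cassette adds chloramphenicol resistance, and because it also encodes the ccdB toxin, the unrecombined vector must be kept in a ccdB-tolerant strain.

The T-DNA, bounded by nopaline-type right and left border repeats, contains two units. Next to the right border is the attR1–CmR–ccdB–attR2 cassette, followed in frame by a tandem Myc epitope array and a NOS terminator. The catalogue describes this tag as 10xMyc, and the automated annotation matches it as a fragment of a 13xMyc reference. No plant promoter lies upstream of the cassette. An LR reaction with an entry clone therefore has to supply both the promoter and a coding sequence lacking a stop codon, typically as a genomic fragment, which yields a C-terminal Myc fusion under the user's own regulatory sequences. Recombinants are enriched through loss of ccdB.

Towards the left border sits the plant selectable marker, a NOS promoter–hygromycin phosphotransferase–NOS terminator unit that replaced the gentamycin marker of pPZP221. Small lacZα, lac promoter, Tn5 transposase and gentamycin-gene fragments are leftovers of construction. The vector is suited to detection or immunoprecipitation of Myc-tagged proteins in transgenic plants.
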