Features (pLannotate 1.2.2; 29 found; start..end, strand, type, name):
     54..78      -  misc_feature   RB T-DNA repeat: right border repeat from nopaline C58 T-DNA
    144..298     -  CDS            lacZα (fragment): LacZα fragment of β-galactosidase; lacZ fragment
    323..447     +  protein_bind   attR1: mutant version of attR; recombination site for the Gateway® LR reaction LR Clonase™
    472..502     +  promoter       lac UV5 promoter: E. coli lac promoter with an "up" mutation
    526..555     +  promoter       cat promoter (fragment): promoter of the E. coli cat gene encoding chloramphenicol acetyltransferase
    556..1215    +  CDS            CmR: chloramphenicol acetyltransferase; cat; confers resistance to chloramphenicol
   1394..1552    +  CDS            ccdA (fragment): CCDA_ECO57 - Also known as H, letA. Experimental evidence at protein level: Swiss-Prot protein existence level 1. Antitoxin component of a type II toxin-antitoxin (TA) system which inhibits the post-segregational killing (PSK) of plasmid-free cells, also referred to as a plasmid addiction system. Binds to and blocks the activity of CcdB; will also remove bound CcdB protein from the CcdB-GyrA complex by forming a CcdA-CcdB complex, a process termed rejuvenation. Functions as a transcriptional corepressor for the ccdAB operon, repression also requires CcdB (By similarity). From Escherichia coli
   1557..1859    +  CDS            ccdB: CCDB_ECOLI - Also known as G, letB, letD. Experimental evidence at protein level: Swiss-Prot protein existence level 1. Toxic component of a type II toxin-antitoxin (TA) system, functioning in plasmid maintainence. Responsible for the post- segregational killing (PSK) of plasmid-free cells, also referred to as a plasmid addiction system. Half-life of over 2 hours. Cell killing by CcdB is accompanied by filamentation, defects in chromosome and plasmid segregation, defects in cell division, formation of anucleate cells, decreased DNA synthesis and plasmid loss. Interferes with the activity of DN
   1903..2027    -  protein_bind   attR2: mutant version of attR; recombination site for the Gateway® LR reaction LR Clonase™
   2053..2440    +  CDS            13xMyc (fragment): 13 tandem Myc epitope tags
   2461..2713    +  terminator     NOS terminator: nopaline synthase terminator and poly(A) signal
   2769..2791    -  protein_bind   lac operator (fragment): The lac repressor binds to the lac operator to inhibit transcription in E. coli. This inhibition can be relieved by adding lactose or isopropyl-β-D-thiogalactopyranoside (IPTG). lac repressor encoded by lacI
   2795..2825    -  promoter       lac promoter: promoter for the E. coli lac operon
   2840..2861    -  protein_bind   CAP binding site: CAP binding activates transcription in the presence of cAMP. E. coli catabolite activator protein
   2897..3149    -  terminator     NOS terminator: nopaline synthase terminator and poly(A) signal
   3300..4325    -  CDS            HygR: aminoglycoside phosphotransferase from E. coli; aph(4)-Ia; confers resistance to hygromycin
   4377..4556    -  promoter       NOS promoter: nopaline synthase promoter
   4636..4965    -  CDS            tnpA (fragment): TN5P_ECOLX - Also known as tnp. Experimental evidence at protein level: Swiss-Prot protein existence level 1. Mediates transposition of transposon Tn5 by a 'cut and paste' mechanism. First, the monomeric transposase binds the 19 bp inverted DNA repeats flanking the transposon. Then, dimerization of the DNA- bound transposase creates a synaptic DNA complex. After nicking of the first DNA strand, excision of the transposon proceeds through a series of intermediates. The transposase then mediates the insertion of the transposon at a new site by strand transfer. The activity of the wild- type tran
   5062..5086    -  misc_feature   LB T-DNA repeat: left border repeat from nopaline C58 T-DNA
   5345..5368    +  promoter       Pc promoter (fragment): intI1 (promoter lies within the coding sequence); class 1 integron promoter
   5544..5600    +  CDS            GmR (fragment): gentamycin acetyltransferase; aacC1; confers resistance to gentamycin
   5611..6398    +  CDS            SmR (fragment): aminoglycoside adenylyltransferase (Murphy, 1985); aadA; confers resistance to spectinomycin and streptomycin
   6644..7232    +  rep_origin     ori: high-copy-number ColE1/pMB1/pBR322/pUC origin of replication
   7418..7558    -  misc_feature   bom: basis of mobility region from pBR322
   7660..7699    -  CDS            rop (fragment): Rop protein, which maintains plasmids at low copy number; rop
   7902..8096    -  rep_origin     pVS1 oriV: origin of replication for the Pseudomonas plasmid pVS1 (Heeb et al., 2000)
   8162..9235    -  CDS            pVS1 RepA: replication protein from the Pseudomonas plasmid pVS1 (Heeb et al., 2000)
   9664..10293   -  CDS            pVS1 StaA: stability protein from the Pseudomonas plasmid pVS1 (Heeb et al., 2000)
  10853..11254   -  CDS            Y4CG_SINFN (fragment): Protein inferred from homology: Swiss-Prot protein existence level 3. From Sinorhizobium fredii (strain NBRC 101917 / NGR234).
>Addgene plasmid #74861 | pGWB519 | depositor full sequence | sequence record 152625 | pGWB519 sequence 11540 bps
TTTCACGCCCTTTTAAATATCCGATTATTCTAATAAACGCTCTTTTCTCTTAGGTTTACCCGCCAATATA
TCCTGTCAAACACTGATAGTTTAAACTGAAGGCGGGAAACGACAATCTGATCCAAGCTCAAGCTGCTCTA
GCATTCGCCATTCAGGCTGCGCAACTGTTGGGAAGGGCGATCGGTGCGGGCCTCTTCGCTATTACGCCAG
CTGGCGAAAGGGGGATGTGCTGCAAGGCGATTAAGTTGGGTAACGCCAGGGTTTTCCCAGTCACGACGTT
GTAAAACGACGGCCAGTGCCAAGCTTGGGTCTAGAGTTATCAACAAGTTTGTACAAAAAAGCTGAACGAG
AAACGTAAAATGATATAAATATCAATATATTAAATTAGATTTTGCATAAAAAACAGACTACATAATACTG
TAAAACACAACATATCCAGTCACTATGGCGGCCGCATTAGGCACCCCAGGCTTTACACTTTATGCTTCCG
GCTCGTATAATGTGTGGATTTTGAGTTAGGATCCGTCGAGATTTTCAGGAGCTAAGGAAGCTAAAATGGA
GAAAAAAATCACTGGATATACCACCGTTGATATATCCCAATGGCATCGTAAAGAACATTTTGAGGCATTT
CAGTCAGTTGCTCAATGTACCTATAACCAGACCGTTCAGCTGGATATTACGGCCTTTTTAAAGACCGTAA
AGAAAAATAAGCACAAGTTTTATCCGGCCTTTATTCACATTCTTGCCCGCCTGATGAATGCTCATCCGGA
ATTCCGTATGGCAATGAAAGACGGTGAGCTGGTGATATGGGATAGTGTTCACCCTTGTTACACCGTTTTC
CATGAGCAAACTGAAACGTTTTCATCGCTCTGGAGTGAATACCACGACGATTTCCGGCAGTTTCTACACA
TATATTCGCAAGATGTGGCGTGTTACGGTGAAAACCTGGCCTATTTCCCTAAAGGGTTTATTGAGAATAT
GTTTTTCGTCTCAGCCAATCCCTGGGTGAGTTTCACCAGTTTTGATTTAAACGTGGCCAATATGGACAAC
TTCTTCGCCCCCGTTTTCACCATGGGCAAATATTATACGCAAGGCGACAAGGTGCTGATGCCGCTGGCGA
TTCAGGTTCATCATGCCGTCTGTGATGGCTTCCATGTCGGCAGAATGCTTAATGAATTACAACAGTACTG
CGATGAGTGGCAGGGCGGGGCGTAAAGATCTGGATCCGGCTTACTAAAAGCCAGATAACAGTATGCGTAT
TTGCGCGCTGATTTTTGCGGTATAAGAATATATACTGATATGTATACCCGAAGTATGTCAAAAAGAGGTG
TGCTATGAAGCAGCGTATTACAGTGACAGTTGACAGCGACAGCTATCAGTTGCTCAAGGCATATATGATG
TCAATATCTCCGGTCTGGTAAGCACAACCATGCAGAATGAAGCCCGTCGTCTGCGTGCCGAACGCTGGAA
AGCGGAAAATCAGGAAGGGATGGCTGAGGTCGCCCGGTTTATTGAAATGAACGGCTCTTTTGCTGACGAG
AACAGGGACTGGTGAAATGCAGTTTAAGGTTTACACCTATAAAAGAGAGAGCCGTTATCGTCTGTTTGTG
GATGTACAGAGTGATATTATTGACACGCCCGGGCGACGGATGGTGATCCCCCTGGCCAGTGCACGTCTGC
TGTCAGATAAAGTCTCCCGTGAACTTTACCCGGTGGTGCATATCGGGGATGAAAGCTGGCGCATGATGAC
CACCGATATGGCCAGTGTGCCGGTCTCCGTTATCGGGGAAGAAGTGGCTGATCTCAGCCACCGCGAAAAT
GACATCAAAAACGCCATTAACCTGATGTTCTGGGGAATATAAATGTCAGGCTCCCTTATACACAGCCAGT
CTGCAGGTCGACCATAGTGACTGGATATGTTGTGTTTTACAGTATTATGTAGTCTGTTTTTTATGCAAAA
TCTAATTTAATATATTGATATTTATATCATTTTACGTTTCTCGTTCAGCTTTCTTGTACAAAGTGGTTGA
TAACAGCGGGTTAATTAACGGTGAACAAAAGCTAATCTCCGAGGAAGACTTGAACGGTGAACAAAAATTA
ATCTCAGAAGAAGACTTGAACGGACTCGACGGTGAACAAAAGTTGATTTCTGAAGAAGATTTGAACGGTG
AACAAAAGCTAATCTCCGAGGAAGACTTGAACGGTGAACAAAAATTAATCTCAGAAGAAGACTTGAACGG
ACTCGACGGTGAACAAAAGTTGATTTCTGAAGAAGATTTGAACGGTGAACAAAAGCTAATCTCCGAGGAA
GACTTGAACGGTGAACAAAAATTAATCTCAGAAGAAGACTTGAACGGACTCGACGGTGAACAAAAGTTGA
TTTCTGAAGAAGATTTGAACGGTGAACAAAAGCTAATCTCCGAGGAAGACTTGAACGGTGCTTAGAGCTC
GAATTTCCCCGATCGTTCAAACATTTGGCAATAAAGTTTCTTAAGATTGAATCCTGTTGCCGGTCTTGCG
ATGATTATCATATAATTTCTGTTGAATTACGTTAAGCATGTAATAATTAACATGTAATGCATGACGTTAT
TTATGAGATGGGTTTTTATGATTAGAGTCCCGCAATTATACATTTAATACGCGATAGAAAACAAAATATA
GCGCGCAAACTAGGATAAATTATCGCGCGCGGTGTCATCTATGTTACTAGATCGGGAATTGGTTCCGGAA
CCAATTCGTAATCATGGTCATAGCTGTTTCCTGTGTGAAATTGTTATCCGCTCACAATTCCACACAACAT
ACGAGCCGGAAGCATAAAGTGTAAAGCCTGGGGTGCCTAATGAGTGAGCTAACTCACATTAGGCTGAATT
AGGCGCGCCTATTTCTATTAATTCCCGATCTAGTAACATAGATGACACCGCGCGCGATAATTTATCCTAG
TTTGCGCGCTATATTTTGTTTTCTATCGCGTATTAAATGTATAATTGCGGGACTCTAATCATAAAAACCC
ATCTCATAAATAACGTCATGCATTACATGTTAATTATTACATGCTTAACGTAATTCAACAGAAATTATAT
GATAATCATCGCAAGACCGGCAACAGGATTCAATCTTAAGAAACTTTATTGCCAAATGTTTGAACGATCG
GGGAAATTCGGGGGATCGATCCCGCGAACTGTGGACGAGAACTGTGCCACCAAGCGTAAGGCCGTTCTCT
CGCATTTGCCTTGCTAGGCTCGCGCGAGTTGCTGGCTGAGGCGTTCTCGAAATCAGCTCTTGTTCGGTCG
GCATCTACTCTATTCCTTTGCCCTCGGACGAGTGCTGGGGCGTCGGTTTCCACTATCGGCGAGTACTTCT
ACACAGCCATCGGTCCAGACGGCCGCGCTTCTGCGGGCGATTTGTGTACGCCCGACAGTCCCGGCTCCGG
ATCGGACGATTGCGTCGCATCGACCCTGCGCCCAAGCTGCATCATCGAAATTGCCGTCAACCAAGCTCTG
ATAGAGTTGGTCAAGACCAATGCGGAGCATATACGCCCGGAGCCGCGGCGATCCTGCAAGCTCCGGATGC
CTCCGCTCGAAGTAGCGCGTCTGCTGCTCCATACAAGCCAACCACGGCCTCCAGAAGAAGATGTTGGCGA
CCTCGTATTGGGAATCCCCGAACATCGCCTCGCTCCAGTCAATGACCGCTGTTATGCGGCCATTGTCCGT
CAGGACATTGTTGGAGCCGAAATCCGCGTGCACGAGGTGCCGGACTTCGGGGCAGTCCTCGGCCCAAAGC
ATCAGCTCATCGAGAGCCTGCGCGACGGACGCACTGACGGTGTCGTCCATCACAGTTTGCCAGTGATACA
CATGGGGATCAGCAATCGCGCATATGAAATCACGCCATGTAGTGTATTGACCGATTCCTTGCGGTCCGAA
TGGGCCGAACCCGCTCGTCTGGCTAAGATCGGCCGCAGCGATCGCATCCATGGCCTCCGCGACCGGCTGC
AGAACAGCGGGCAGTTCGGTTTCAGGCAGGTCTTGCAACGTGACACCCTGTGCACGGCGGGAGATGCAAT
AGGTCAGGCTCTCGCTGAATGCCCCAATGTCAAGCACTTCCGGAATCGGGAGCGCGGCCGATGCAAAGTG
CCGATAAACATAACGATCTTTGTAGAAACCATCGGCGCAGCTATTTACCCGCAGGACATATCCACGCCCT
CCTACATCGAAGCTGAAAGCACGAGATTCTTCGCCCTCCGAGAGCTGCATCAGGTCGGAGACGCTGTCGA
ACTTTTCGATCAGAAACTTCTCGACAGACGTCGCGGTGAGTTCAGGCTTTTTCATATCTTATTGCCCCCC
GGGATCAGATCTGGATTGAGAGTGAATATGAGACTCTAATTGGATACCGAGGGGAATTTATGGAACGTCA
GTGGAGCATTTTTGACAAGAAATATTTGCTAGCTGATAGTGACCTTAGGCGACTTTTGAACGCGCAATAA
TGGTTTCTGACGTATGTGCTTAGCTCATTAAACTCCAGAAACCCGCGGCTGAGTGGCTCCTTCAACGTTG
CGGTTCTGTCAGTTCCAAACGTAAAACGGCTTGTCCCGCGTCATCGGCGGGGGTCATAACGTGACTCCCT
TAATTCTCCGCTCATGATCTTGATCCCCTGCGCCATCAGATCCTTGGCGGCAAGAAAGCCATCCAGTTTA
CTTTGCAGGGCTTCCCAACCTTACCAGAGGGCGCCCCAGCTGGCAATTCCGGTTCGCTTGCTGTCCATAA
AACCGCCCAGTCTAGCTATCGCCATGTAAGCCCACTGCAAGCTACCTGCTTTCTCTTTGCGCTTGCGTTT
TCCCTTGTCCAGATAGCCCAGTAGCTGACATTCATCCGGGGTCAGCACCGTTTCTGCGGACTGGCTTTCT
ACGTGTTCCGCTTCCTTTAGCAGCCCTTGCGCCCTGAGTGCTTGCGGCAGCGTGAAGCTGATCCGTCGAG
ATTAATAGAAATAAATTCAGCCTAATTCGGCGTTAATTCAGTACATTAAAAACGTCCGCAATGTGTTATT
AAGTTGTCTAAGCGTCAATTTGTTTACACCACAATATATCCTGCCACCAGCCAGCCAACAGCTCCCCGAC
CGGCAGCTCGGCACAAAATCACCACTCGATACAGGCAGCCCATCAGTCCGGGACGGCGTCAGCGGGAGAG
CCGTTGTAAGGCGGCAGACTTTGCTCATGTTACCGATGCTATTCGGAAGAACGGCAACTAAGCTGCCGGG
TTTGAAACACGGATGATCTCGCGGAGGGTAGCATGTTGATTGTAACGATGACAGAGCGTTGCTGCCTGTG
ATCAATTCGGGCACGAACCCAGTGGACATAAGCCTGTTCGGTTCGTAAGCTGTAATGCAAGTAGCGTATG
CGCTCACGCAACTGGTCCAGAACCTTGACCGAACGCAGCGGTGGTAACGGCGCAGTGGCGGTTTTCATGG
CTTGTTATGACTGTTTTTTTGGGGTACAGTCTATGCCTCGGGCATCCAAGCAGCAAGCGCGTTACGCCGT
GGGTCGATGTTTGATGTTATGGAGCAGCAACGATGTTACGCAGCAGGGCAGTCGCCCTAAAACAAAGTTA
AACATCATGGGGGAAGCGGTGATCGCCGAAGTATCGACTCAACTATCAGAGGTAGTTGGCGTCATCGAGC
GCCATCTCGAACCGACGTTGCTGGCCGTACATTTGTACGGCTCCGCAGTGGATGGCGGCCTGAAGCCACA
CAGTGATATTGATTTGCTGGTTACGGTGACCGTAAGGCTTGATGAAACAACGCGGCGAGCTTTGATCAAC
GACCTTTTGGAAACTTCGGCTTCCCCTGGAGAGAGCGAGATTCTCCGCGCTGTAGAAGTCACCATTGTTG
TGCACGACGACATCATTCCGTGGCGTTATCCAGCTAAGCGCGAACTGCAATTTGGAGAATGGCAGCGCAA
TGACATTCTTGCAGGTATCTTCGAGCCAGCCACGATCGACATTGATCTGGCTATCTTGCTGACAAAAGCA
AGAGAACATAGCGTTGCCTTGGTAGGTCCAGCGGCGGAGGAACTCTTTGATCCGGTTCCTGAACAGGATC
TATTTGAGGCGCTAAATGAAACCTTAACGCTATGGAACTCGCCGCCCGACTGGGCTGGCGATGAGCGAAA
TGTAGTGCTTACGTTGTCCCGCATTTGGTACAGCGCAGTAACCGGCAAAATCGCGCCGAAGGATGTCGCT
GCCGACTGGGCAATGGAGCGCCTGCCGGCCCAGTATCAGCCCGTCATACTTGAAGCTAGACAGGCTTATC
TTGGACAAGAAGAAGATCGCTTGGCCTCGCGCGCAGATCAGTTGGAAGAATTTGTCCACTACGTGAAAGG
CGAGATCACCAAGGTAGTCGGCAAATAATGTCTAGCTAGAAATTCGTTCAAGCCGACGCCGCTTCGCGGC
GCGGCTTAACTCAAGCGTTAGATGCACTAAGCACATAATTGCTCACAGCCAAACTATCAGGTCAAGTCTG
CTTTTATTATTTTTAAGCGTGCATAATAAGCCCTACACAAATTGGGAGATATATCATGCATGACCAAAAT
CCCTTAACGTGAGTTTTCGTTCCACTGAGCGTCAGACCCCGTAGAAAAGATCAAAGGATCTTCTTGAGAT
CCTTTTTTTCTGCGCGTAATCTGCTGCTTGCAAACAAAAAAACCACCGCTACCAGCGGTGGTTTGTTTGC
CGGATCAAGAGCTACCAACTCTTTTTCCGAAGGTAACTGGCTTCAGCAGAGCGCAGATACCAAATACTGT
CCTTCTAGTGTAGCCGTAGTTAGGCCACCACTTCAAGAACTCTGTAGCACCGCCTACATACCTCGCTCTG
CTAATCCTGTTACCAGTGGCTGCTGCCAGTGGCGATAAGTCGTGTCTTACCGGGTTGGACTCAAGACGAT
AGTTACCGGATAAGGCGCAGCGGTCGGGCTGAACGGGGGGTTCGTGCACACAGCCCAGCTTGGAGCGAAC
GACCTACACCGAACTGAGATACCTACAGCGTGAGCTATGAGAAAGCGCCACGCTTCCCGAAGGGAGAAAG
GCGGACAGGTATCCGGTAAGCGGCAGGGTCGGAACAGGAGAGCGCACGAGGGAGCTTCCAGGGGGAAACG
CCTGGTATCTTTATAGTCCTGTCGGGTTTCGCCACCTCTGACTTGAGCGTCGATTTTTGTGATGCTCGTC
AGGGGGGCGGAGCCTATGGAAAAACGCCAGCAACGCGGCCTTTTTACGGTTCCTGGCCTTTTGCTGGCCT
TTTGCTCACATGTTCTTTCCTGCGTTATCCCCTGATTCTGTGGATAACCGTATTACCGCCTTTGAGTGAG
CTGATACCGCTCGCCGCAGCCGAACGACCGAGCGCAGCGAGTCAGTGAGCGAGGAAGCGGAAGAGCGCCT
GATGCGGTATTTTCTCCTTACGCATCTGTGCGGTATTTCACACCGCATATGGTGCACTCTCAGTACAATC
TGCTCTGATGCCGCATAGTTAAGCCAGTATACACTCCGCTATCGCTACGTGACTGGGTCATGGCTGCGCC
CCGACACCCGCCAACACCCGCTGACGCGCCCTGACGGGCTTGTCTGCTCCCGGCATCCGCTTACAGACAA
GCTGTGACCGTCTCCGGGAGCTGCATGTGTCAGAGGTTTTCACCGTCATCACCGAAACGCGCGAGGCAGG
GTGCCTTGATGTGGGCGCCGGCGGTCGAGTGGCGACGGCGCGGCTTGTCCGCGCCCTGGTAGATTGCCTG
GCCGTAGGCCAGCCATTTTTGAGCGGCCAGCGGCCGCGATAGGCCGACGCGAAGCGGCGGGGCGTAGGGA
GCGCAGCGACCGAAGGGTAGGCGCTTTTTGCAGCTCTTCGGCTGTGCGCTGGCCAGACAGTTATGCACAG
GCCAGGCGGGTTTTAAGAGTTTTAATAAGTTTTAAAGAGTTTTAGGCGGAAAAATCGCCTTTTTTCTCTT
TTATATCAGTCACTTACATGTGTGACCGGTTCCCAATGTACGGCTTTGGGTTCCCAATGTACGGGTTCCG
GTTCCCAATGTACGGCTTTGGGTTCCCAATGTACGTGCTATCCACAGGAAAGAGACCTTTTCGACCTTTT
TCCCCTGCTAGGGCAATTTGCCCTAGCATCTGCTCCGTACATTAGGAACCGGCGGATGCTTCGCCCTCGA
TCAGGTTGCGGTAGCGCATGACTAGGATCGGGCCAGCCTGCCCCGCCTCCTCCTTCAAATCGTACTCCGG
CAGGTCATTTGACCCGATCAGCTTGCGCACGGTGAAACAGAACTTCTTGAACTCTCCGGCGCTGCCACTG
CGTTCGTAGATCGTCTTGAACAACCATCTGGCTTCTGCCTTGCCTGCGGCGCGGCGTGCCAGGCGGTAGA
GAAAACGGCCGATGCCGGGATCGATCAAAAAGTAATCGGGGTGAACCGTCAGCACGTCCGGGTTCTTGCC
TTCTGTGATCTCGCGGTACATCCAATCAGCTAGCTCGATCTCGATGTACTCCGGCCGCCCGGTTTCGCTC
TTTACGATCTTGTAGCGGCTAATCAAGGCTTCACCCTCGGATACCGTCACCAGGCGGCCGTTCTTGGCCT
TCTTCGTACGCTGCATGGCAACGTGCGTGGTGTTTAACCGAATGCAGGTTTCTACCAGGTCGTCTTTCTG
CTTTCCGCCATCGGCTCGCCGGCAGAACTTGAGTACGTCCGCAACGTGTGGACGGAACACGCGGCCGGGC
TTGTCTCCCTTCCCTTCCCGGTATCGGTTCATGGATTCGGTTAGATGGGAAACCGCCATCAGTACCAGGT
CGTAATCCCACACACTGGCCATGCCGGCCGGCCCTGCGGAAACCTCTACGTGCCCGTCTGGAAGCTCGTA
GCGGATCACCTCGCCAGCTCGTCGGTCACGCTTCGACAGACGGAAAACGGCCACGTCCATGATGCTGCGA
CTATCGCGGGTGCCCACGTCATAGAGCATCGGAACGAAAAAATCTGGTTGCTCGTCGCCCTTGGGCGGCT
TCCTAATCGACGGCGCACCGGCTGCCGGCGGTTGCCGGGATTCTTTGCGGATTCGATCAGCGGCCGCTTG
CCACGATTCACCGGGGCGTGCTTCTGCCTCGATGCGTTGCCGCTGGGCGGCCTGCGCGGCCTTCAACTTC
TCCACCAGGTCATCACCCAGCGCCGCGCCGATTTGTACCGGGCCGGATGGTTTGCGACCGCTCACGCCGA
TTCCTCGGGCTTGGGGGTTCCAGTGCCATTGCAGGGCCGGCAGACAACCCAGCCGCTTACGCCTGGCCAA
CCGCCCGTTCCTCCACACATGGGGCATTCCACGGCGTCGGTGCCTGGTTGTTCTTGATTTTCCATGCCGC
CTCCTTTAGCCGCTAAAATTCATCTACTCATTTATTCATTTGCTCATTTACTCTGGTAGCTGCGCGATGT
ATTCAGATAGCAGCTCGGTAATGGTCTTGCCTTGGCGTACCGCGTACATCTTCAGCTTGGTGTGATCCTC
CGCCGGCAACTGAAAGTTGACCCGCTTCATGGCTGGCGTGTCTGCCAGGCTGGCCAACGTTGCAGCCTTG
CTGCTGCGTGCGCTCGGACGGCCGGCACTTAGCGTGTTTGTGCTTTTGCTCATTTTCTCTTTACCTCATT
AACTCAAATGAGTTTTGATTTAATTTCAGCGGCCAGCGCCTGGACCTCGCGGGCAGCGTCGCCCTCGGGT
TCTGATTCAAGAACGGTTGTGCCGGCGGCGGCAGTGCCTGGGTAGCTCACGCGCTGCGTGATACGGGACT
CAAGAATGGGCAGCTCGTACCCGGCCAGCGCCTCGGCAACCTCACCGCCGATGCGCGTGCCTTTGATCGC
CCGCGACACGACAAAGGCCGCTTGTAGCCTTCCATCCGTGACCTCAATGCGCTGCTTAACCAGCTCCACC
AGGTCGGCGGTGGCCCATATGTCGTAAGGGCTTGGCTGCACCGGAATCAGCACGAAGTCGGCTGCCTTGA
TCGCGGACACAGCCAAGTCCGCCGCCTGGGGCGCTCCGTCGATCACTACGAAGTCGCGCCGGCCGATGGC
CTTCACGTCGCGGTCAATCGTCGGGCGGTCGATGCCGACAACGGTTAGCGGTTGATCTTCCCGCACGGCC
GCCCAATCGCGGGCACTGCCCTGGGGATCGGAATCGACTAACAGAACATCGGCCCCGGCGAGTTGCAGGG
CGCGGGCTAGATGGGTTGCGATGGTCGTCTTGCCTGACCCGCCTTTCTGGTTAAGTACAGCGATAACCTT
CATGCGTTCCCCTTGCGTATTTGTTTATTTACTCATCGCATCATATACGCAGCGACCGCATGACGCAAGC
TGTTTTACTCAAATACACATCACCTTTTTAGACGGCGGCGCTCGGTTTCTTCAGCGGCCAAGCTGGCCGG
CCAGGCCGCCAGCTTGGCATCAGACAAACCGGCCAGGATTTCATGCAGCCGCACGGTTGAGACGTGCGCG
GGCGGCTCGAACACGTACCCGGCCGCGATCATCTCCGCCTCGATCTCTTCGGTAATGAAAAACGGTTCGT
CCTGGCCGTCCTGGTGCGGTTTCATGCTTGTTCCTCTTGGCGTTCATTCTCGGCGGCCGCCAGGGCGTCG
GCCTCGGTCAATGCGTCCTCACGGAAGGCACCGCGCCGCCTGGCCTCGGTGGGCGTCACTTCCTCGCTGC
GCTCAAGTGCGCGGTACAGGGTCGAGCGATGCACGCCAAGCAGTGCAGCCGCCTCTTTCACGGTGCGGCC
TTCCTGGTCGATCAGCTCGCGGGCGTGCGCGATCTGTGCCGGGGTGAGGGTAGGGCGGGGGCCAAACTTC
ACGCCTCGGGCCTTGGCGGCCTCGCGCCCGCTCCGGGTGCGGTCGATGATTAGGGAACGCTCGAACTCGG
CAATGCCGGCGAACACGGTCAACACCATGCGGCCGGCCGGCGTGGTGGTGTCGGCCCACGGCTCTGCCAG
GCTACGCAGGCCCGCGCCGGCCTCCTGGATGCGCTCGGCAATGTCCAGTAGGTCGCGGGTGCTGCGGGCC
AGGCGGTCTAGCCTGGTCACTGTCACAACGTCGCCAGGGCGTAGGTGGTCAAGCATCCTGGCCAGCTCCG
GGCGGTCGCGCCTGGTGCCGGTGATCTTCTCGGAAAACAGCTTGGTGCAGCCGGCCGCGTGCAGTTCGGC
CCGTTGGTTGGTCAAGTCCTGGTCGTCGGTGCTGACGCGGGCATAGCCCAGCAGGCCAGCGGCGGCGCTC
TTGTTCATGGCGTAATGTCTCCGGTTCTAGTCGCAAGTATTCTACTTTATGCGACTAAAACACGCGACAA
GAAAACGCCAGGAAAAGGGCAGGGCGGCAGCCTGTCGCGTAACTTAGGACTTGTGCGACATGTCGTTTTC
AGAAGACGGCTGCACTGAACGTCAGAAGCCGACTGCACTATAGCAGCGGAGGGGTTGGATCAAAGTACTT
TGATCCCGAGGGGAACCCTGTGGTTGGCATGCACATACAAATGGACGAACGGATAAACCT
