>Addgene plasmid #74861 | pGWB519 | addgene partial sequence | sequence record 152624 | CAT-R 5'-GCAACTGACTGAAATGCCTC-3'
GGTATATCCAGTGATTTTTTTCTCCATTTTAGCTTCCTTAGCTCCTGAAAATCTCGACGGATCCTAACTC
AAAATCCACACATTATACGAGCCGGAAGCATAAAGTGTAAAGCCTGGGGTGCCTAATGCGGCCGCCATAG
TGACTGGATATGTTGTGTTTTACAGTATTATGTAGTCTGTTTTTTATGCAAAATCTAATTTAATATATTG
ATATTTATATCATTTTACGTTTCTCGTTCAGCTTTTTTGTACAAACTTGTTGATAACTCTAGACCCAAGC
TTGGCACTGGCCGTCGTTTTACAACGTCGTGACTGGGAAAACCCTGGCGTTACCCAACTTAATCGCCTTG
CAGCACATCCCCCTTTCGCCAGCTGGCGTAATAGCGAAGAGGCCCGCACCGATCGCCCTTCCCAACAGTT
GCGCAGCCTGAATGGCGAATGCTAGAGCAGCTTGAGCTTGGATCAGATTGTCGTTTCCCGCCTTCAGTTT
AAACTATCAGTGTTTGACAGGATATATTGGCGGGTAAACCTAAGAGAAAAGAGCGTTTATTAGAATAATC
GGATATTTAAAAGGGCGTGAAAAGGTTTATCCGTTCGTCCATTTGTATGTGCATGCCAACCACAGGGTTC
CCCTCGGGATCAAAGTACTTTGATCCAACCCCTCCGCTGCTATAGTGCAGTCGGCTTCTGACGTTCAGTG
CAGCCGTCTTCTGAAAACGACATGTCGCACAAGTCCTAAGTTACGCGACAGGC
