>Addgene plasmid #74861 | pGWB519 | addgene partial sequence | sequence record 155953 | ccdB-Fwd 5'-GCATGATGACCACCGATATG-3'
AAATGACATCAAAAACGCCATTAACCTGATGTTCTGGGGAATATAAATGTCAGGCTCCCTTATACACAGC
CAGTCTGCAGGTCGACCATAGTGACTGGATATGTTGTGTTTTACAGTATTATGTAGTCTGTTTTTTATGC
AAAATCTAATTTAATATATTGATATTTATATCATTTTACGTTTCTCGTTCAGCTTTCTTGTACAAAGTGG
TTGATAACAGCGGGTTAATTAACGGTGAACAAAAGCTAATCTCCGAGGAAGACTTGAACGGTGAACAAAA
ATTAATCTCAGAAGAAGACTTGAACGGACTCGACGGTGAACAAAAGTTGATTTCTGAAGAAGATTTGAAC
GGTGAACAAAAGCTAATCTCCGAGGAAGACTTGAACGGTGAACAAAAATTAATCTCAGAAGAAGACTTGA
ACGGACTCGACGGTGAACAAAAGTTGATTTCTGAAGAAGATTTGAACGGTGAACAAAAGCTAATCTCCGA
GGAAGACTTGAACGGTGAACAAAAATTAATCTCAGAAGAAGACTTGAACGGACTCGACGGTGAACAAAAG
TTGATTTCTGAAGAAGATTTGAACGGTGAACAAAAGCTAATCTCCGAGGAAGACTTGAACGGTGCTTAGA
GCTCGAATTTCCCCGATCGT
